>Addgene plasmid #23230 | GFP-RhoH | addgene partial sequence | sequence record 29090 | 23230 with EGFP-C
CTCGGCATGGACGAGCTGTACAAGTCCGGACTCAGATCTCGAGCTCAAGCTTCGAATTTAGAATTCATGC
TGAGTTCCATCAAGTGCGTGTTGGTGGGCGACTCTGCTGTGGGGAAAACCTCTCTGTTGGTGCGCTTCAC
CTCCGAGACCTTCCCGGAGGCCTACAAGCCCACAGTGTACGAGAACACAGGGGTGGACGTCTTCATGGAT
GGCATCCAGATCAGCCTGGGCCTCTGGGACACAGCCGGCAATGACGCCTTCAGAAGCATCCGGCCCCTGT
CCTACCAGCAGGCAGACGTGGTGCTGATGTGCTACTCTGTGGCCAACCATAACTCATTCCTGAACTTGAA
GAACAAGTGGATTGGTGAAATTAGGAGCAACTTGCCCTGTACCCCTGTGCTGGTGGTGGCCACCCAGACT
GACCAGCGGGAGATGGGGCCCCACAGGGCCTCCTGCGTCAATGCCATGGAAGGGAAGAAACTGGCCCAGG
ATGTCAGAGCCAAGGGCTACCTGGAGTGCTCAGCCCTTAGCAATCGGGGAGTACAGCAGGTGTTTGAGTG
CGCCGTCCGAACTGCCGTCAACCAGGCCAGGAGACGAAACAGA
