[The description below was written by a language model from this plasmid's Addgene catalogue record.]
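Description:
GFP-RhoH is a mammalian expression plasmid built on the pEGFP-C backbone (about 4.7 kb without insert) that carries the human RHOH coding sequence (also known as ARHH or TTF), an insert of roughly 580 bp introduced by restriction enzyme cloning. The backbone supplies EGFP upstream of the cloning site, so the construct encodes a fusion protein with EGFP at the N terminus of RhoH. This orientation leaves the C terminus of the GTPase free, which matters for Rho family proteins because their C-terminal CAAX motif directs the lipid modification and processing steps that govern membrane association. The record does not name the promoter driving the fusion or list the origin of replication and polyadenylation elements, and no feature table is provided. Vectors of the pEGFP-C family generally use a strong viral promoter for expression in mammalian cells, but this should be confirmed against the sequence.

The plasmid is propagated in E. coli under kanamycin selection, and it carries a neomycin resistance marker that allows G418 selection of transfected mammalian cells, so it can be used for stable lines as well as transient expression. Copy number is recorded as unknown. Based on the associated work on Rho family GTPase modification and dependence on CAAX-signalled posttranslational processing, the construct is suited to visualising the subcellular localisation of RhoH in live or fixed cells by fluorescence microscopy. It can also be used to examine how perturbing CAAX-dependent modification alters that distribution.
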