Addgene plasmid #23230: GFP-RhoH
Depositing lab: Channing Der. Depositing organization: University of North Carolina at Chapel Hill. Publication: Rho Family GTPase modification and dependence on CAAX motif-signaled posttranslational modification. Roberts PJ, Mitin N, Keller PJ, Chenette EJ, Madigan JP, Currin RO, Cox AD, Wilson O, Kirschmeier P, Der CJ. J Biol Chem. 2008 Sep 12. 283(37):25150-63. 10.1074/jbc.M800882200 PubMed 18614539.
Backbone
  Vector backbone: pEGFP-C
  Backbone size w/o insert (bp): 4700
  Vector type: Mammalian Expression
  Selectable markers: Neomycin (select with G418)
Growth in bacteria
  Bacterial resistance: Kanamycin, 50 μg/mL
  Growth temperature: 37°C
  Growth strain: DH5alpha
  Copy number: Unknown
Gene/Insert
  Gene/Insert name: RhoH
  Species: H. sapiens (human)
  Insert size (bp): 580
  Entrez Gene: RHOH (a.k.a. ARHH, TTF)
  Tag / fusion protein: EGFP (N terminal on backbone)
  Cloning method: Restriction Enzyme
  Sequencing primers: 5′ EGFP-C
Terms and licenses: Academic/Nonprofit Terms; Industry Terms: Not Available to Industry
How to cite: GFP-RhoH was a gift from Channing Der (Addgene plasmid # 23230 ; http://n2t.net/addgene:23230 ; RRID:Addgene_23230)
